>Addgene plasmid #117414 | pMRXIP TMEM41B-GFP | depositor full sequence | sequence record 221592 | pMRXIP TMEM41B-GFP sequence 7736 bps
GACATTGATTATTGACTAGTTATTAATAGTAATCAATTACGGGGTCATTAGTTCATAGCCCATATATGGA
GTTCCGCGTTACATAACTTACGGTAAATGGCCCGCCTGGCTGACCGCCCAACGACCCCCGCCCATTGACG
TCAATAATGACGTATGTTCCCATAGTAACGCCAATAGGGACTTTCCATTGACGTCAATGGGTGGAGTATT
TACGGTAAACTGCCCACTTGGCAGTACATCAAGTGTATCATATGCCAAGTACGCCCCCTATTGACGTCAA
TGACGGTAAATGGCCCGCCTGGCATTATGCCCAGTACATGACCTTATGGGACTTTCCTACTTGGCAGTAC
ATCTACGTATTAGTCATCGCTATTACCATGCTAGAGAACCATCAGATGTTTCCAGGGTGCCCCAAGGACC
TGAAATGACCCTGTGCCTTATTTGAACTAACCAATCAGTTCGCTTCTCGCTTCTGTTCGCGCGCTTCTGC
TCCCCGAGCTCAATAAAAGAGCCCACAACCCCTCACTCGGCGCGCCAGTCCTCCGATTGACTGAGTCGCC
CGGGTACCCGTGTATCCAATAAACCCTCTTGCAGTTGCATCCGACTTGTGGTCTCGCTGTTCCTTGGGAG
GGTCTCCTCTGAGTGATTGACTACCCGTCAGCGGGGGTCTTTCATTTGGGGGCTCGTCCGGGATCGGGAG
ACCCCTGCCCAGGGACCACCGACCCACCACCGGGAGGTAAGCTGGCCAGCAACTTATCTGTGTCTGTCCG
ATTGTCTAGTGTCTATGACTGATTTTATGCGCCTGCGTCGGTACTAGTTAGCTAACTAGCTCTGTATCTG
GCGGACCCGTGGTGGAACTGACGAGTTCGGAACACCCGGCCGCAACCCTGGGAGACGTCCCAGGGACTTC
GGGGGCCGTTTTTGTGGCCCGACCTGAGTCCAAAAATCCCGATCGTTTTGGACTCTTTGGTGCACCCCCC
TTAGAGGAGGGATATGTGGTTCTGGTAGGAGACGAGAACCTAAAACAGTTCCCGCCTCCGTCTGAATTTT
TGCTTTCGGTTTGGGACCGAAGCCGCGCCGCGCGTCTTGTCTGCTGCAGCATCGTTCTGTGTTGTCTCTG
TCTGACTGTGTTTCTGTATTTGTCTGAAAATATGGGCCCGGGCCAGACTGTTACCACTCCCTTAAGTTTG
ACCTTAGGTCACTGGAAAGATGTCGAGCGGATCGCTCACAACCAGTCGGTAGATGTCAAGAAGAGACGTT
GGGTTACCTTCTGCTCTGCAGAATGGCCAACCTTTAACGTCGGATGGCCGCGAGACGGCACCTTTAACCG
AGACCTCATCACCCAGGTTAAGATCAAGGTCTTTTCACCTGGCCCGCATGGACACCCAGACCAGGTCCCC
TACATCGTGACCTGGGAAGCCTTGGCTTTTGACCCCCCTCCCTGGGTCAAGCCCTTTGTACACCCTAAGC
CTCCGCCTCCTCTTCCTCCATCCGCCCCGTCTCTCCCCCTTGAACCTCCTCGTTCGACCCCGCCTCGATC
CTCCCTTTATCCAGCCCTCACTCCTTCTCTAGGCGCCCCCATATGGCCATATGAGATCTTATATGGGGCA
CCCCCGCCCCTTGTAAACTTCCCTGACCCTGACATGACAAGAGTTACTAACAGCCCCTCTCTCCAAGCTC
ACTTACAGGCTCTCTACTTAGTCCAGCACGAAGTCTGGAGACCTCTGGCGGCAGCCTACCAAGAACAACT
GGACCGACCGGTGGTACCTCACCCTTACCGAGTCGGCGACACAGTGTGGGTCCGCCGACACCAGACTAAG
AACCTAGAACCTCGCTGGAAAGGACCTTACACAGTCCTGCTGACCACCCCCACCGCCCTCAAAGTAGACG
GCATCGCAGCTTGGATACACGCCGCCCACGTGAAGGCTGCCGACCCCGGGGGTGGACCATCCTCTAGACT
GCCGGATCTGCCATCGATATAAAGCTTAAAGGATCCATGGCGAAAGGCAGAGTCGCCGAACGATCGCAGT
TGGGCGCTCACCACACGACCCCCGTGGGGGACGGGGCAGCGGGGACGCGGGGTCTCGCGGCGCCTGGCAG
CAGAGACCACCAGAAGGAAAAATCCTGGGTAGAAGCTGGATCAGCAAGAATGTCACTCCTTATATTGGTG
TCCATTTTCTTATCTGCAGCTTTTGTTATGTTTTTGGTATATAAAAATTTTCCTCAGCTTAGTGAAGAAG
AAAGAGTGAATATGAAGGTTCCCAGAGATATGGATGATGCCAAGGCTCTAGGAAAAGTTTTATCCAAATA
CAAGGACACCTTTTATGTTCAAGTACTTGTAGCTTATTTTGCTACATATATTTTCTTGCAAACATTTGCT
ATTCCAGGCTCTATATTTCTCAGTATACTCTCAGGGTTTCTTTATCCCTTTCCACTAGCCTTATTTCTTG
TTTGTTTGTGTTCTGGACTTGGTGCCTCTTTCTGTTATATGCTTTCCTATTTAGTTGGGAGACCAGTTGT
ATACAAATACCTAACAGAGAAAGCAGTAAAATGGTCACAGCAGGTTGAACGTCATAGAGAACATCTCATT
AACTACATTATATTTTTGAGAATAACACCATTTCTGCCTAATTGGTTTATTAATATCACATCTCCTGTGA
TAAACGTGCCATTGAAAGTTTTTTTTATTGGTACTTTTCTAGGTGTCGCACCTCCTTCTTTTGTAGCCAT
TAAGGCAGGAACAACACTGTATCAACTTACAACAGCAGGAGAAGCTGTTTCCTGGAACTCAATATTTATT
CTGATGATCTTGGCTGTTCTTTCTATTCTGCCAGCCATCTTCCAAAAAAAACTAAAGCAGAAATTTGAGG
GATCCGGGAATTCGGGCTCTGGTTCAGGCGTGAGCAAGGGCGAGGAGCTGTTCACCGGGGTGGTGCCCAT
CCTGGTCGAGCTGGACGGCGACGTAAACGGCCACAAGTTCAGCGTGTCCGGCGAGGGCGAGGGCGATGCC
ACCTACGGCAAGCTGACCCTGAAGTTCATCTGCACCACCGGCAAGCTGCCCGTGCCCTGGCCCACCCTCG
TGACCACCCTGACCTACGGCGTGCAGTGCTTCAGCCGCTACCCCGACCACATGAAGCAGCACGACTTCTT
CAAGTCCGCCATGCCCGAAGGCTACGTCCAGGAGCGCACCATCTTCTTCAAGGACGACGGCAACTACAAG
ACCCGCGCCGAGGTGAAGTTCGAGGGCGACACCCTGGTGAACCGCATCGAGCTGAAGGGCATCGACTTCA
AGGAGGACGGCAACATCCTGGGGCACAAGCTGGAGTACAACTACAACAGCCACAACGTCTATATCATGGC
CGACAAGCAGAAGAACGGCATCAAGGTGAACTTCAAGATCCGCCACAACATCGAGGACGGCAGCGTGCAG
CTCGCCGACCACTACCAGCAGAACACCCCCATCGGCGACGGCCCCGTGCTGCTGCCCGACAACCACTACC
TGAGCACCCAGTCCGCCCTGAGCAAAGACCCCAACGAGAAGCGCGATCACATGGTCCTGCTGGAGTTCGT
GACCGCCGCCGGGATCACTCTCGGCATGGACGAGCTGTACAAGTAATGATTTCTCGAGAGCGGCCGCTAC
GTAAATTCCGCCCCCCCCCCTAACGTTACTGGCCGAAGCCGCTTGGAATAAGGCCGGTGTGCGTTTGTCT
ATATGTTATTTTCCACCATATTGCCGTCTTTTGGCAATGTGAGGGCCCGGAAACCTGGCCCTGTCTTCTT
GACGAGCATTCCTAGGGGTCTTTCCCCTCTCGCCAAAGGAATGCAAGGTCTGTTGAATGTCGTGAAGGAA
GCAGTTCCTCTGGAAGTTTCTTGAAGACAAACAACGTCTGTAGCGACCCTTTGCAGGCAGCGGAACCCCC
CACCTGGCGACAGGTGCCTCTGCGGCCAAAAGCCACGTGTATAAGATACACCTGCAAAGGCGGCACAACC
CCAGTGCCACGTTGTGAGTTGGATAGTTGTGGAAAGAGTCAAATGGCTCTCCTCAAGCGTATTCAACAAG
GGGCTGAAGGATGCCCAGAAGGTACCCCATTGTATGGGATCTGATCTGGGGCCTCGGTGCACATGCTTTA
CATGTGTTTAGTCGAGGTTAAAAAAACGTCTAGGCCCCCCGAACCACGGGGACGTGGTTTTCCTTTGAAA
AACACGATGATAATATGGCCACAACCGTCGACATGACCGAGTACAAGCCCACGGTGCGCCTCGCCACCCG
CGACGACGTCCCCAGGGCCGTACGCACCCTCGCCGCCGCGTTCGCCGACTACCCCGCCACGCGCCACACC
GTCGATCCGGACCGCCACATCGAGCGGGTCACCGAGCTGCAAGAACTCTTCCTCACGCGCGTCGGGCTCG
ACATCGGCAAGGTGTGGGTCGCGGACGACGGCGCCGCGGTGGCGGTCTGGACCACGCCGGAGAGCGTCGA
AGCGGGGGCGGTGTTCGCCGAGATCGGCCCGCGCATGGCCGAGTTGAGCGGTTCCCGGCTGGCCGCGCAG
CAACAGATGGAAGGCCTCCTGGCGCCGCACCGGCCCAAGGAGCCCGCGTGGTTCCTGGCCACCGTCGGCG
TCTCGCCCGACCACCAGGGCAAGGGTCTGGGCAGCGCCGTCGTGCTCCCCGGAGTGGAGGCGGCCGAGCG
CGCCGGGGTGCCCGCCTTCCTGGAGACCTCCGCGCCCCGCAACCTCCCCTTCTACGAGCGGCTCGGCTTC
ACCGTCACCGCCGACGTCGAGGTGCCCGAAGGACCGCGCACCTGGTGCATGACCCGCAAGCCCGGTGCCT
GAGTCGACCGCCCGCCCCACGACCCGCAGCGCCCGACCGAAAGGAGCGCACGACCCCATGGCTCGACGAT
AAAATAAAAGATTTTATTTAGTCTCCAGAAAAAGGGGGGAATGAAAGACCCCACCTGTAGGTTTGGCAAG
CTAGCTTAAGTAACGCCATTTTGCAAGGCATGGAAAAATACATAACTGAGAATAGAGAAGTTCAGATCAA
GGTCAGGAACAGATGGAACAGCTGAATATGGGCCAAACAGGATATCTGTGGTAAGCAGTTCCTGCCCCGG
CTCAGGGCCAAGAACAGATGGAACAGCTGAATATGGGCCAAACAGGATATCTGTGGTAAGCAGTTCCTGC
CCCGGCTCAGGGCCAAGAACAGATGGTCCCCAGATGCGGTCCAGCCCTCAGCAGTTTCTAGAGAACCATC
AGATGTTTCCAGGGTGCCCCAAGGACCTGAAATGACCCTGTGCCTTATTTGAACTAACCAATCAGTTCGC
TTCTCGCTTCTGTTCGCGCGCTTCTGCTCCCCGAGCTCAATAAAAGAGCCCACAACCCCTCACTCGGGGC
GCCAGTCCTCCGATTGACTGAGTCGCCCGGGTACCCGTGTATCCAATAAACCCTCTTGCAGTTGCATCCG
ACTTGTGGTCTCGCTGTTCCTTGGGAGGGTCTCCTCTGAGTGATTGACTACCCGTCAGCGGGGGTCTTTC
ACATGCAGCATGTATCAAAATTAATTTGGTTTTTTTTCTTAAGTATTTACATTAAATGGCCATAGTTGCA
TTAATGAATCGGCCAACGCGCGGGGAGAGGCGGTTTGCGTATTGGGCGCTCTTCCGCTTCCTCGCTCACT
GACTCGCTGCGCTCGGTCGTTCGGCTGCGGCGAGCGGTATCAGCTCACTCAAAGGCGGTAATACGGTTAT
CCACAGAATCAGGGGATAACGCAGGAAAGAACATGTGAGCAAAAGGCCAGCAAAAGGCCAGGAACCGTAA
AAAGGCCGCGTTGCTGGCGTTTTTCCATAGGCTCCGCCCCCCTGACGAGCATCACAAAAATCGACGCTCA
AGTCAGAGGTGGCGAAACCCGACAGGACTATAAAGATACCAGGCGTTTCCCCCTGGAAGCTCCCTCGTGC
GCTCTCCTGTTCCGACCCTGCCGCTTACCGGATACCTGTCCGCCTTTCTCCCTTCGGGAAGCGTGGCGCT
TTCTCATAGCTCACGCTGTAGGTATCTCAGTTCGGTGTAGGTCGTTCGCTCCAAGCTGGGCTGTGTGCAC
GAACCCCCCGTTCAGCCCGACCGCTGCGCCTTATCCGGTAACTATCGTCTTGAGTCCAACCCGGTAAGAC
ACGACTTATCGCCACTGGCAGCAGCCACTGGTAACAGGATTAGCAGAGCGAGGTATGTAGGCGGTGCTAC
AGAGTTCTTGAAGTGGTGGCCTAACTACGGCTACACTAGAAGAACAGTATTTGGTATCTGCGCTCTGCTG
AAGCCAGTTACCTTCGGAAAAAGAGTTGGTAGCTCTTGATCCGGCAAACAAACCACCGCTGGTAGCGGTG
GTTTTTTTGTTTGCAAGCAGCAGATTACGCGCAGAAAAAAAGGATCTCAAGAAGATCCTTTGATCTTTTC
TACGGGGTCTGACGCTCAGTGGAACGAAAACTCACGTTAAGGGATTTTGGTCATGAGATTATCAAAAAGG
ATCTTCACCTAGATCCTTTTGCGGCCGGCCGCAAATCAATCTAAAGTATATATGAGTAAACTTGGTCTGA
CAGTTACCAATGCTTAATCAGTGAGGCACCTATCTCAGCGATCTGTCTATTTCGTTCATCCATAGTTGCC
TGACTCCCCGTCGTGTAGATAACTACGATACGGGAGGGCTTACCATCTGGCCCCAGTGCTGCAATGATAC
CGCGAGACCCACGCTCACCGGCTCCAGATTTATCAGCAATAAACCAGCCAGCCGGAAGGGCCGAGCGCAG
AAGTGGTCCTGCAACTTTATCCGCCTCCATCCAGTCTATTAATTGTTGCCGGGAAGCTAGAGTAAGTAGT
TCGCCAGTTAATAGTTTGCGCAACGTTGTTGCCATTGCTACAGGCATCGTGGTGTCACGCTCGTCGTTTG
GTATGGCTTCATTCAGCTCCGGTTCCCAACGATCAAGGCGAGTTACATGATCCCCCATGTTGTGCAAAAA
AGCGGTTAGCTCCTTCGGTCCTCCGATCGTTGTCAGAAGTAAGTTGGCCGCAGTGTTATCACTCATGGTT
ATGGCAGCACTGCATAATTCTCTTACTGTCATGCCATCCGTAAGATGCTTTTCTGTGACTGGTGAGTACT
CAACCAAGTCATTCTGAGAATAGTGTATGCGGCGACCGAGTTGCTCTTGCCCGGCGTCAACACGGGATAA
TACCGCGCCACATAGCAGAACTTTAAAAGTGCTCATCATTGGAAAACGTTCTTCGGGGCGAAAACTCTCA
AGGATCTTACCGCTGTTGAGATCCAGTTCGATGTAACCCACTCGTGCACCCAACTGATCTTCAGCATCTT
TTACTTTCACCAGCGTTTCTGGGTGAGCAAAAACAGGAAGGCAAAATGCCGCAAAAAAGGGAATAAGGGC
GACACGGAAATGTTGAATACTCATACTCTTCCTTTTTCAATATTATTGAAGCATTTATCAGGGTTATTGT
CTCATGAGCGGATACATATTTGAATGTATTTAGAAAAATAAACAAATAGGGGTTCCGCGCACATTTCCCC
GAAAAGTGCCACCTGACGTCTAAGAAACCATTATTATCATGACATTAACCTATAAAAATAGGCGTATCAC
GAGGCCCTTTCGTCTTCACTATAGGAGCTTGGCCCATTGCATACGTTGTATCCATATCATAATATGTACA
TTTATATTGGCTCATGTCCAACATTACCGCCATGTT
Features (pLannotate 1.2.2; 15 found; start..end, strand, type, name):
      1..380     +  enhancer       CMV enhancer: human cytomegalovirus immediate early enhancer
    381..676     +  LTR            3' LTR (ΔU3) (fragment): self-inactivating 3' long terminal repeat (LTR) from Moloney murine leukemia virus
    739..1096    +  misc_feature   MMLV Ψ: packaging signal of Moloney murine leukemia virus (MMLV)
   1161..1577    +  CDS            gag (truncated): truncated Moloney murine leukemia virus (MMLV) gag gene lacking the start codon
   1587..1961    +  misc_feature   pol region: Moloney murine leukemia virus (MMLV) pol region containing the splice acceptor site
   1997..2869    +  CDS            TMEM41B: TM41B_HUMAN - Also known as KIAA0033. Experimental evidence at protein level: Swiss-Prot protein existence level 1. (Microbial infection) Critical host factor required for infection by human coronviruses SARS-CoV-2, HCoV-OC43, HCoV-NL63, and HCoV-229E, as well as all flaviviruses tested such as Zika virus and Yellow fever virus (PubMed:33382968, PubMed:33338421). Required post- entry of the virus to facilitate the ER membrane remodeling necessary to form replication organelles (PubMed:33382968). From Homo sapiens (Human).
   2900..3616    +  CDS            EGFP: the original enhanced GFP (Yang et al., 1996) mammalian codon-optimized
   3651..4226    +  misc_feature   IRES2: internal ribosome entry site (IRES) of the encephalomyocarditis virus (EMCV)
   4233..4832    +  CDS            PuroR: puromycin N-acetyltransferase; pac from Streptomyces alboniger; confers resistance to puromycin
   4940..5061    +  LTR            3' LTR (ΔU3) (fragment): self-inactivating 3' long terminal repeat (LTR) from Moloney murine leukemia virus
   5062..5531    +  LTR            LTR: long terminal repeat from Moloney murine leukemia virus
   5597..5649    -  CDS            lacI (fragment): lac repressor; lacI; The lac repressor binds to the lac operator to inhibit transcription in E. coli. This inhibition can be relieved by adding lactose or isopropyl-β-D-thiogalactopyranoside (IPTG).
   5832..6420    -  rep_origin     ori: high-copy-number ColE1/pMB1/pBR322/pUC origin of replication
   6584..7444    -  CDS            AmpR: β-lactamase; bla; confers resistance to ampicillin, carbenicillin, and related antibiotics
   7445..7549    -  promoter       AmpR promoter: bla
