>Addgene plasmid #117414 | pMRXIP TMEM41B-GFP | addgene full sequence | sequence record 224939 | Addgene NGS Result
TTGCATCCGACTTGTGGTCTCGCTGTTCCTTGGGAGGGTCTCCTCTGAGTGATTGACTACCCGTCAGCGG
GGGTCTTTCATTTGGGGGCTCGTCCGGGATCGGGAGACCCCTGCCCAGGGACCACCGACCCACCACCGGG
AGGTAAGCTGGCCAGCAACTTATCTGTGTCTGTCCGATTGTCTAGTGTCTATGACTGATTTTATGCGCCT
GCGTCGGTACTAGTTAGCTAACTAGCTCTGTATCTGGCGGACCCGTGGTGGAACTGACGAGTTCGGAACA
CCCGGCCGCAACCCTGGGAGACGTCCCAGGGACTTCGGGGGCCGTTTTTGTGGCCCGACCTGAGTCCAAA
AATCCCGATCGTTTTGGACTCTTTGGTGCACCCCCCTTAGAGGAGGGATATGTGGTTCTGGTAGGAGACG
AGAACCTAAAACAGTTCCCGCCTCCGTCTGAATTTTTGCTTTCGGTTTGGGACCGAAGCCGCGCCGCGCG
TCTTGTCTGCTGCAGCATCGTTCTGTGTTGTCTCTGTCTGACTGTGTTTCTGTATTTGTCTGAAAATATG
GGCCCGGGCCAGACTGTTACCACTCCCTTAAGTTTGACCTTAGGTCACTGGAAAGATGTCGAGCGGATCG
CTCACAACCAGTCGGTAGATGTCAAGAAGAGACGTTGGGTTACCTTCTGCTCTGCAGAATGGCCAACCTT
TAACGTCGGATGGCCGCGAGACGGCACCTTTAACCGAGACCTCATCACCCAGGTTAAGATCAAGGTCTTT
TCACCTGGCCCGCATGGACACCCAGACCAGGTCCCCTACATCGTGACCTGGGAAGCCTTGGCTTTTGACC
CCCCTCCCTGGGTCAAGCCCTTTGTACACCCTAAGCCTCCGCCTCCTCTTCCTCCATCCGCCCCGTCTCT
CCCCCTTGAACCTCCTCGTTCGACCCCGCCTCGATCCTCCCTTTATCCAGCCCTCACTCCTTCTCTAGGC
GCCCCCATATGGCCATATGAGATCTTATATGGGGCACCCCCGCCCCTTGTAAACTTCCCTGACCCTGACA
TGACAAGAGTTACTAACAGCCCCTCTCTCCAAGCTCACTTACAGGCTCTCTACTTAGTCCAGCACGAAGT
CTGGAGACCTCTGGCGGCAGCCTACCAAGAACAACTGGACCGACCGGTGGTACCTCACCCTTACCGAGTC
GGCGACACAGTGTGGGTCCGCCGACACCAGACTAAGAACCTAGAACCTCGCTGGAAAGGACCTTACACAG
TCCTGCTGACCACCCCCACCGCCCTCAAAGTAGACGGCATCGCAGCTTGGATACACGCCGCCCACGTGAA
GGCTGCCGACCCCGGGGGTGGACCATCCTCTAGACTGCCGGATCTGCCATCGATATAAAGCTTAAAGGAT
CCATGGCGAAAGGCAGAGTCGCCGAACGATCGCAGTTGGGCGCTCACCACACGACCCCCGTGGGGGACGG
GGCAGCGGGGACGCGGGGTCTCGCGGCGCCTGGCAGCAGAGACCACCAGAAGGAAAAATCCTGGGTAGAA
GCTGGATCAGCAAGAATGTCACTCCTTATATTGGTGTCCATTTTCTTATCTGCAGCTTTTGTTATGTTTT
TGGTATATAAAAATTTTCCTCAGCTTAGTGAAGAAGAAAGAGTGAATATGAAGGTTCCCAGAGATATGGA
TGATGCCAAGGCTCTAGGAAAAGTTTTATCCAAATACAAGGACACCTTTTATGTTCAAGTACTTGTAGCT
TATTTTGCTACATATATTTTCTTGCAAACATTTGCTATTCCAGGCTCTATATTTCTCAGTATACTCTCAG
GGTTTCTTTATCCCTTTCCACTAGCCTTATTTCTTGTTTGTTTGTGTTCTGGACTTGGTGCCTCTTTCTG
TTATATGCTTTCCTATTTAGTTGGGAGACCAGTTGTATACAAATACCTAACAGAGAAAGCAGTAAAATGG
TCACAGCAGGTTGAACGTCATAGAGAACATCTCATTAACTACATTATATTTTTGAGAATAACACCATTTC
TGCCTAATTGGTTTATTAATATCACATCTCCTGTGATAAACGTGCCATTGAAAGTTTTTTTTATTGGTAC
TTTTCTAGGTGTCGCACCTCCTTCTTTTGTAGCCATTAAGGCAGGAACAACACTGTATCAACTTACAACA
GCAGGAGAAGCTGTTTCCTGGAACTCAATATTTATTCTGATGATCTTGGCTGTTCTTTCTATTCTGCCAG
CCATCTTCCAAAAAAAACTAAAGCAGAAATTTGAGGGATCCGGGAATTCGGGCTCTGGTTCAGGCGTGAG
CAAGGGCGAGGAGCTGTTCACCGGGGTGGTGCCCATCCTGGTCGAGCTGGACGGCGACGTAAACGGCCAC
AAGTTCAGCGTGTCCGGCGAGGGCGAGGGCGATGCCACCTACGGCAAGCTGACCCTGAAGTTCATCTGCA
CCACCGGCAAGCTGCCCGTGCCCTGGCCCACCCTCGTGACCACCCTGACCTACGGCGTGCAGTGCTTCAG
CCGCTACCCCGACCACATGAAGCAGCACGACTTCTTCAAGTCCGCCATGCCCGAAGGCTACGTCCAGGAG
CGCACCATCTTCTTCAAGGACGACGGCAACTACAAGACCCGCGCCGAGGTGAAGTTCGAGGGCGACACCC
TGGTGAACCGCATCGAGCTGAAGGGCATCGACTTCAAGGAGGACGGCAACATCCTGGGGCACAAGCTGGA
GTACAACTACAACAGCCACAACGTCTATATCATGGCCGACAAGCAGAAGAACGGCATCAAGGTGAACTTC
AAGATCCGCCACAACATCGAGGACGGCAGCGTGCAGCTCGCCGACCACTACCAGCAGAACACCCCCATCG
GCGACGGCCCCGTGCTGCTGCCCGACAACCACTACCTGAGCACCCAGTCCGCCCTGAGCAAAGACCCCAA
CGAGAAGCGCGATCACATGGTCCTGCTGGAGTTCGTGACCGCCGCCGGGATCACTCTCGGCATGGACGAG
CTGTACAAGTAATGATTTCTCGAGAGCGGCCGCTACGTAAATTCCGCCCCCCCCCCTAACGTTACTGGCC
GAAGCCGCTTGGAATAAGGCCGGTGTGCGTTTGTCTATATGTTATTTTCCACCATATTGCCGTCTTTTGG
CAATGTGAGGGCCCGGAAACCTGGCCCTGTCTTCTTGACGAGCATTCCTAGGGGTCTTTCCCCTCTCGCC
AAAGGAATGCAAGGTCTGTTGAATGTCGTGAAGGAAGCAGTTCCTCTGGAAGTTTCTTGAAGACAAACAA
CGTCTGTAGCGACCCTTTGCAGGCAGCGGAACCCCCCACCTGGCGACAGGTGCCTCTGCGGCCAAAAGCC
ACGTGTATAAGATACACCTGCAAAGGCGGCACAACCCCAGTGCCACGTTGTGAGTTGGATAGTTGTGGAA
AGAGTCAAATGGCTCTCCTCAAGCGTATTCAACAAGGGGCTGAAGGATGCCCAGAAGGTACCCCATTGTA
TGGGATCTGATCTGGGGCCTCGGTGCACATGCTTTACATGTGTTTAGTCGAGGTTAAAAAAACGTCTAGG
CCCCCCGAACCACGGGGACGTGGTTTTCCTTTGAAAAACACGATGATAATATGGCCACAACCGTCGACAT
GACCGAGTACAAGCCCACGGTGCGCCTCGCCACCCGCGACGACGTCCCCCGGGCCGTACGCACCCTCGCC
GCCGCGTTCGCCGACTACCCCGCCACGCGCCACACCGTCGACCCGGACCGCCACATCGAGCGGGTCACCG
AGCTGCAAGAACTCTTCCTCACGCGCGTCGGGCTCGACATCGGCAAGGTGTGGGTCGCGGACGACGGCGC
CGCGGTGGCGGTCTGGACCACGCCGGAGAGCGTCGAAGCGGGGGCGGTGTTCGCCGAGATCGGCCCGCGC
ATGGCCGAGTTGAGCGGTTCCCGGCTGGCCGCGCAGCAACAGATGGAAGGCCTCCTGGCGCCGCACCGGC
CCAAGGAGCCCGCGTGGTTCCTGGCCACCGTCGGCGTCTCGCCCGACCACCAGGGCAAGGGTCTGGGCAG
CGCCGTCGTGCTCCCCGGAGTGGAGGCGGCCGAGCGCGCCGGGGTGCCCGCCTTCCTGGAGACCTCCGCG
CCCCGCAACCTCCCCTTCTACGAGCGGCTCGGCTTCACCGTCACCGCCGACGTCGAGGTGCCCGAAGGAC
CGCGCACCTGGTGCATGACCCGCAAGCCCGGTGCCTGAGTCGACCGCCCGCCCCACGACCCGCAGCGCCC
GACCGAAAGGAGCGCACGACCCCATGGCTCGACGATAAAATAAAAGATTTTATTTAGTCTCCAGAAAAAG
GGGGGAATGAAAGACCCCACCTGTAGGTTTGGCAAGCTAGCTTAAGTAACGCCATTTTGCAAGGCATGGA
AAAATACATAACTGAGAATAGAGAAGTTCAGATCAAGGTCAGGAACAGATGGAACAGCTGAATATGGGCC
AAACAGGATATCTGTGGTAAGCAGTTCCTGCCCCGGCTCAGGGCCAAGAACAGATGGAACAGCTGAATAT
GGGCCAAACAGGATATCTGTGGTAAGCAGTTCCTGCCCCGGCTCAGGGCCAAGAACAGATGGTCCCCAGA
TGCGGTCCAGCCCTCAGCAGTTTCTAGAGAACCATCAGATGTTTCCAGGGTGCCCCAAGGACCTGAAATG
ACCCTGTGCCTTATTTGAACTAACCAATCAGTTCGCTTCTCGCTTCTGTTCGCGCGCTTCTGCTCCCCGA
GCTCAATAAAAGAGCCCACAACCCCTCACTCGGGGCGCCAGTCCTCCGATTGACTGAGTCGCCCGGGTAC
CCGTGTATCCAATAAACCCTCTTGCAGTTGCATCCGACTTGTGGTCTCGCTGTTCCTTGGGAGGGTCTCC
TCTGAGTGATTGACTACCCGTCAGCGGGGGTCTTTCACATGCAGCATGTATCAAAATTAATTTGGTTTTT
TTTCTTAAGTATTTACATTAAATGGCCATAGTTGCATTAATGAATCGGCCAACGCGCGGGGAGAGGCGGT
TTGCGTATTGGGCGCTCTTCCGCTTCCTCGCTCACTGACTCGCTGCGCTCGGTCGTTCGGCTGCGGCGAG
CGGTATCAGCTCACTCAAAGGCGGTAATACGGTTATCCACAGAATCAGGGGATAACGCAGGAAAGAACAT
GTGAGCAAAAGGCCAGCAAAAGGCCAGGAACCGTAAAAAGGCCGCGTTGCTGGCGTTTTTCCATAGGCTC
CGCCCCCCTGACGAGCATCACAAAAATCGACGCTCAAGTCAGAGGTGGCGAAACCCGACAGGACTATAAA
GATACCAGGCGTTTCCCCCTGGAAGCTCCCTCGTGCGCTCTCCTGTTCCGACCCTGCCGCTTACCGGATA
CCTGTCCGCCTTTCTCCCTTCGGGAAGCGTGGCGCTTTCTCATAGCTCACGCTGTAGGTATCTCAGTTCG
GTGTAGGTCGTTCGCTCCAAGCTGGGCTGTGTGCACGAACCCCCCGTTCAGCCCGACCGCTGCGCCTTAT
CCGGTAACTATCGTCTTGAGTCCAACCCGGTAAGACACGACTTATCGCCACTGGCAGCAGCCACTGGTAA
CAGGATTAGCAGAGCGAGGTATGTAGGCGGTGCTACAGAGTTCTTGAAGTGGTGGCCTAACTACGGCTAC
ACTAGAAGAACAGTATTTGGTATCTGCGCTCTGCTGAAGCCAGTTACCTTCGGAAAAAGAGTTGGTAGCT
CTTGATCCGGCAAACAAACCACCGCTGGTAGCGGTGGTTTTTTTGTTTGCAAGCAGCAGATTACGCGCAG
AAAAAAAGGATCTCAAGAAGATCCTTTGATCTTTTCTACGGGGTCTGACGCTCAGTGGAACGAAAACTCA
CGTTAAGGGATTTTGGTCATGAGATTATCAAAAAGGATCTTCACCTAGATCCTTTTGCGGCCGGCCGCAA
ATCAATCTAAAGTATATATGAGTAAACTTGGTCTGACAGTTACCAATGCTTAATCAGTGAGGCACCTATC
TCAGCGATCTGTCTATTTCGTTCATCCATAGTTGCCTGACTCCCCGTCGTGTAGATAACTACGATACGGG
AGGGCTTACCATCTGGCCCCAGTGCTGCAATGATACCGCGAGACCCACGCTCACCGGCTCCAGATTTATC
AGCAATAAACCAGCCAGCCGGAAGGGCCGAGCGCAGAAGTGGTCCTGCAACTTTATCCGCCTCCATCCAG
TCTATTAATTGTTGCCGGGAAGCTAGAGTAAGTAGTTCGCCAGTTAATAGTTTGCGCAACGTTGTTGCCA
TTGCTACAGGCATCGTGGTGTCACGCTCGTCGTTTGGTATGGCTTCATTCAGCTCCGGTTCCCAACGATC
AAGGCGAGTTACATGATCCCCCATGTTGTGCAAAAAAGCGGTTAGCTCCTTCGGTCCTCCGATCGTTGTC
AGAAGTAAGTTGGCCGCAGTGTTATCACTCATGGTTATGGCAGCACTGCATAATTCTCTTACTGTCATGC
CATCCGTAAGATGCTTTTCTGTGACTGGTGAGTACTCAACCAAGTCATTCTGAGAATAGTGTATGCGGCG
ACCGAGTTGCTCTTGCCCGGCGTCAACACGGGATAATACCGCGCCACATAGCAGAACTTTAAAAGTGCTC
ATCATTGGAAAACGTTCTTCGGGGCGAAAACTCTCAAGGATCTTACCGCTGTTGAGATCCAGTTCGATGT
AACCCACTCGTGCACCCAACTGATCTTCAGCATCTTTTACTTTCACCAGCGTTTCTGGGTGAGCAAAAAC
AGGAAGGCAAAATGCCGCAAAAAAGGGAATAAGGGCGACACGGAAATGTTGAATACTCATACTCTTCCTT
TTTCAATATTATTGAAGCATTTATCAGGGTTATTGTCTCATGAGCGGATACATATTTGAATGTATTTAGA
AAAATAAACAAATAGGGGTTCCGCGCACATTTCCCCGAAAAGTGCCACCTGACGTCTAAGAAACCATTAT
TATCATGACATTAACCTATAAAAATAGGCGTATCACGAGGCCCTTTCGTCTTCACTATAGGAGCTTGGCC
CATTGCATACGTTGTATCCATATCATAATATGTACATTTATATTGGCTCATGTCCAACATTACCGCCATG
TTGACATTGATTATTGACTAGTTATTAATAGTAATCAATTACGGGGTCATTAGTTCATAGCCCATATATG
GAGTTCCGCGTTACATAACTTACGGTAAATGGCCCGCCTGGCTGACCGCCCAACGACCCCCGCCCATTGA
CGTCAATAATGACGTATGTTCCCATAGTAACGCCAATAGGGACTTTCCATTGACGTCAATGGGTGGAGTA
TTTACGGTAAACTGCCCACTTGGCAGTACATCAAGTGTATCATATGCCAAGTACGCCCCCTATTGACGTC
AATGACGGTAAATGGCCCGCCTGGCATTATGCCCAGTACATGACCTTATGGGACTTTCCTACTTGGCAGT
ACATCTACGTATTAGTCATCGCTATTACCATGCTAGAGAACCATCAGATGTTTCCAGGGTGCCCCAAGGA
CCTGAAATGACCCTGTGCCTTATTTGAACTAACCAATCAGTTCGCTTCTCGCTTCTGTTCGCGCGCTTCT
GCTCCCCGAGCTCAATAAAAGAGCCCACAACCCCTCACTCGGCGCGCCAGTCCTCCGATTGACTGAGTCG
CCCGGGTACCCGTGTATCCAATAAACCCTCTTGCAG
Features (pLannotate 1.2.2; 15 found; start..end, strand, type, name):
    145..502     +  misc_feature   MMLV Ψ: packaging signal of Moloney murine leukemia virus (MMLV)
    567..983     +  CDS            gag (truncated): truncated Moloney murine leukemia virus (MMLV) gag gene lacking the start codon
    993..1367    +  misc_feature   pol region: Moloney murine leukemia virus (MMLV) pol region containing the splice acceptor site
   1403..2275    +  CDS            TMEM41B: TM41B_HUMAN - Also known as KIAA0033. Experimental evidence at protein level: Swiss-Prot protein existence level 1. (Microbial infection) Critical host factor required for infection by human coronviruses SARS-CoV-2, HCoV-OC43, HCoV-NL63, and HCoV-229E, as well as all flaviviruses tested such as Zika virus and Yellow fever virus (PubMed:33382968, PubMed:33338421). Required post- entry of the virus to facilitate the ER membrane remodeling necessary to form replication organelles (PubMed:33382968). From Homo sapiens (Human).
   2306..3022    +  CDS            EGFP: the original enhanced GFP (Yang et al., 1996) mammalian codon-optimized
   3057..3632    +  misc_feature   IRES2: internal ribosome entry site (IRES) of the encephalomyocarditis virus (EMCV)
   3639..4238    +  CDS            PuroR: puromycin N-acetyltransferase; pac from Streptomyces alboniger; confers resistance to puromycin
   4346..4467    +  LTR            3' LTR (ΔU3) (fragment): self-inactivating 3' long terminal repeat (LTR) from Moloney murine leukemia virus
   4468..4937    +  LTR            LTR: long terminal repeat from Moloney murine leukemia virus
   5003..5055    -  CDS            lacI (fragment): lac repressor; lacI; The lac repressor binds to the lac operator to inhibit transcription in E. coli. This inhibition can be relieved by adding lactose or isopropyl-β-D-thiogalactopyranoside (IPTG).
   5238..5826    -  rep_origin     ori: high-copy-number ColE1/pMB1/pBR322/pUC origin of replication
   5990..6850    -  CDS            AmpR: β-lactamase; bla; confers resistance to ampicillin, carbenicillin, and related antibiotics
   6851..6955    -  promoter       AmpR promoter: bla
   7143..7522    +  enhancer       CMV enhancer: human cytomegalovirus immediate early enhancer
   7523..82      +  LTR            3' LTR (ΔU3) (fragment) (across the origin): self-inactivating 3' long terminal repeat (LTR) from Moloney murine leukemia virus
