[The description below was written by a language model from this plasmid's Addgene catalogue record and pLannotate feature annotations shown in this document.]
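Description:
pMRXIP TMEM41B-GFP is a Moloney murine leukemia virus (MMLV)-based retroviral expression plasmid, built on the pMRXIP backbone (itself derived from the pMX series), for stable expression of human TMEM41B fused at its C terminus to EGFP in mammalian cells. In bacteria it is maintained through a high-copy ColE1/pUC-type origin and selected with ampicillin via the β-lactamase gene and its native promoter. Two full-length sequence records of identical size (7,736 nt), one from the depositor and one from repository sequencing, carry the same fifteen annotated features in the same order and differ only in where numbering begins.

The viral cassette opens with a CMV enhancer joined to an MMLV LTR fragment, a hybrid 5′ LTR arrangement that typically boosts genomic RNA transcription in packaging cells. This is followed by the Ψ packaging signal, a truncated gag lacking its start codon (which extends the packaging region), and a pol segment containing the splice acceptor. Downstream lies the TMEM41B coding sequence, inserted at BamHI sites, followed closely by EGFP, then an EMCV IRES driving the puromycin N-acetyltransferase gene. The fusion protein and the drug marker are therefore translated from a single bicistronic transcript, so puromycin selection enriches for cells that also express TMEM41B-GFP. No separate internal promoter is annotated, implying LTR-driven expression after integration. The cassette ends with the 3′ MMLV LTR, and a short lacI fragment in the backbone appears to be a cloning remnant.

The construct was deposited with a genome-wide CRISPR screen study that identified TMEM41B as required for autophagosome formation. This context suggests uses such as visualising the protein's localisation or restoring expression in deficient cells, though the record states only mammalian expression.
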