Addgene plasmid #117414: pMRXIP TMEM41B-GFP
Purpose: Expresses TMEM41B tagged with GFP in mammalian cells
Depositing lab: Noboru Mizushima. Depositing organization: The University of Tokyo. Publication: Genome-wide CRISPR screen identifies TMEM41B as a gene required for autophagosome formation. Morita K, Hama Y, Izume T, Tamura N, Ueno T, Yamashita Y, Sakamaki Y, Mimura K, Morishita H, Shihoya W, Nureki O, Mano H, Mizushima N. J Cell Biol. 2018 Aug 9. pii: jcb.201804132. doi: 10.1083/jcb.201804132. PubMed 30093494.
Backbone
  Vector backbone: pMRXIP
  Backbone manufacturer: Dr.Shoji Yamaoka of Tokyo Medical and Dental University
  Vector type: Mammalian Expression, Retroviral
  Selectable markers: Puromycin
Growth in bacteria
  Bacterial resistance: Ampicillin, 100 μg/mL
  Growth temperature: 37°C
  Growth strain: NEB Stable
  Copy number: Unknown
Gene/Insert
  Gene/Insert name: TMEM41B
  Species: H. sapiens (human)
  Entrez Gene: TMEM41B
  Tag / fusion protein: GFP (C terminal on insert)
  Cloning method: Restriction Enzyme; 5′ cloning site BamHI (unknown if destroyed); 3′ cloning site BamHI (unknown if destroyed)
  Sequencing primers: 5′ GGCATCGCAGCTTGGATACACGCC
Resource information
  A portion of this plasmid was derived from a plasmid made by: It has the pMX backbone
Terms and licenses: Academic/Nonprofit Terms; Industry Terms: Not Available to Industry
How to cite: pMRXIP TMEM41B-GFP was a gift from Noboru Mizushima (Addgene plasmid # 117414 ; http://n2t.net/addgene:117414 ; RRID:Addgene_117414)
